Addgene plasmid #139045: pSDH51
Purpose: MosSCI SapTrap assembly: Cassette 3A for 5-cassette system
Depositing lab: Erik Griffin. Depositing organization: Dartmouth College and Medical School. Publication: SapTrap Assembly of Caenorhabditis elegans MosSCI Transgene Vectors. Fan X, Henau S, Feinstein J, Miller SI, Han B, Frokjaer-Jensen C, Griffin EE. G3 (Bethesda). 2019 Dec 17. pii: g3.119.400822. doi: 10.1534/g3.119.400822. PubMed 31848219.
Backbone
  Vector backbone: Zero blunt TOPO
  Backbone manufacturer: Thermo Fisher Scientific
  Backbone size w/o insert (bp): 3519
  Vector type: Worm Expression
Growth in bacteria
  Bacterial resistance: Kanamycin, 50 μg/mL
  Growth temperature: 37°C
  Growth strain: DH5alpha
  Copy number: High Copy
Gene/Insert
  Gene/Insert name: halotag (no STOP codon, PATC introns)
  Species: C. elegans (nematode)
  Cloning method: TOPO Cloning
Terms and licenses: Academic/Nonprofit Terms; Industry Terms: Not Available to Industry
How to cite: pSDH51 was a gift from Erik Griffin (Addgene plasmid # 139045 ; http://n2t.net/addgene:139045 ; RRID:Addgene_139045)
