[The description below was written by a language model from this plasmid's Addgene catalogue record and pLannotate feature annotations shown in this document.]
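Description:
pSDH51 is a donor ("cassette") plasmid from a SapTrap modular assembly toolkit for building Caenorhabditis elegans MosSCI transgene vectors. It is catalogued as a worm expression vector, but it functions as a parts plasmid, supplying the module for position 3A in the five-cassette version of the system. The backbone is the Zero Blunt TOPO cloning vector, and the sequenced plasmid is about 6.2 kb. It is maintained in E. coli at high copy from a ColE1/pUC-type origin and selected with kanamycin through the Tn5-derived NeoR/KanR gene. A BleoR (Sh ble) gene is also annotated. The usual TOPO backbone elements surround the cloning site: a lac promoter and operator, flanking SP6 and T7 promoters, and lacZα and ccdB fragments. These belong to the lacZα–ccdB lethal fusion, which insertion disrupts to give positive selection for recombinants.

The insert is a HaloTag coding sequence without a stop codon, so it can be joined in frame to a downstream module in the assembled transgene. It is interrupted by PATC introns, which are periodic A/T-cluster sequences used in C. elegans transgenes to help resist germline silencing. This explains the feature table, where the tag appears only as separated haloalkane dehalogenase fragments (dhaA and linB homology) spread across roughly 2 kb. These correspond to HaloTag exons, since HaloTag is an engineered dehalogenase that covalently binds chloroalkane ligands. No worm promoter or 3′ UTR is annotated, and these would presumably come from other cassettes. The SapI sites used for assembly are not annotated either. The final assembled vectors are intended for single-copy Mos1-mediated insertion of HaloTag fusion transgenes.
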