Features (pLannotate 1.2.2; 17 found; start..end, strand, type, name):
      2..94      +  CDS            lacI (fragment): lac repressor; lacI; The lac repressor binds to the lac operator to inhibit transcription in E. coli. This inhibition can be relieved by adding lactose or isopropyl-β-D-thiogalactopyranoside (IPTG).
    107..128     +  protein_bind   CAP binding site: CAP binding activates transcription in the presence of cAMP. E. coli catabolite activator protein
    143..173     +  promoter       lac promoter: promoter for the E. coli lac operon
    181..197     +  protein_bind   lac operator: The lac repressor binds to the lac operator to inhibit transcription in E. coli. This inhibition can be relieved by adding lactose or isopropyl-β-D-thiogalactopyranoside (IPTG). lac repressor encoded by lacI
    239..257     +  promoter       SP6 promoter: promoter for bacteriophage SP6 RNA polymerase
    425..589     +  CDS            linB (fragment): LINB_SPHJU - Experimental evidence at protein level: Swiss-Prot protein existence level 1. Catalyzes hydrolytic cleavage of carbon-halogen bonds in halogenated aliphatic compounds, leading to the formation of the corresponding primary alcohols, halide ions and protons. Has a broad substrate specificity since not only monochloroalkanes (C3 to C10) but also dichloroalkanes (> C3), bromoalkanes, and chlorinated aliphatic alcohols are good substrates (PubMed:9293022, PubMed:10100638). Shows almost no activity with 1,2-dichloroethane, but very high activity with the brominated analog (PubMed:929302
    898..1131    +  CDS            dhaA (fragment): DHAA_PSEPV - Experimental evidence at protein level: Swiss-Prot protein existence level 1. Catalyzes hydrolytic cleavage of carbon-halogen bonds in halogenated aliphatic compounds, leading to the formation of the corresponding primary alcohols, halide ions and protons. Has a broad substrate specificity, as it is able to dehalogenate mono- and di- chlorinated and brominated alkanes (up to at least C10), and the two isomers of 1,3-dichloropropene to 3-chloroallyl alcohol; the highest activity was found with 1,2-dibromoethane, while no activity was observed with the analog 1,2-dichloroethane. Fro
   2287..2394    +  CDS            dhaA (fragment): DHAA_PSEPV - Experimental evidence at protein level: Swiss-Prot protein existence level 1. Catalyzes hydrolytic cleavage of carbon-halogen bonds in halogenated aliphatic compounds, leading to the formation of the corresponding primary alcohols, halide ions and protons. Has a broad substrate specificity, as it is able to dehalogenate mono- and di- chlorinated and brominated alkanes (up to at least C10), and the two isomers of 1,3-dichloropropene to 3-chloroallyl alcohol; the highest activity was found with 1,2-dibromoethane, while no activity was observed with the analog 1,2-dichloroethane. Fro
   3045..3063    -  promoter       T7 promoter: promoter for bacteriophage T7 RNA polymerase
   3066..3213    +  CDS            lacZα (fragment): LacZα fragment of β-galactosidase; lacZ fragment
   3223..3526    +  CDS            ccdB (fragment): CcdB, a bacterial toxin that poisons DNA gyrase; ccdB; Plasmids containing the ccdB gene cannot be propagated in standard E. coli strains.
   3574..3843    +  CDS            tnpA (fragment): TN5P_ECOLX - Also known as tnp. Experimental evidence at protein level: Swiss-Prot protein existence level 1. Mediates transposition of transposon Tn5 by a 'cut and paste' mechanism. First, the monomeric transposase binds the 19 bp inverted DNA repeats flanking the transposon. Then, dimerization of the DNA- bound transposase creates a synaptic DNA complex. After nicking of the first DNA strand, excision of the transposon proceeds through a series of intermediates. The transposase then mediates the insertion of the transposon at a new site by strand transfer. The activity of the wild- type tran
   3875..4669    +  CDS            NeoR/KanR: aminoglycoside phosphotransferase from Tn5; aph(3')-II (or nptII); confers resistance to neomycin, kanamycin, and G418 (Geneticin®)
   4690..4740    -  misc_feature   bom (fragment): basis of mobility region from pBR322
   4767..4855    +  promoter       AmpR promoter (fragment): bla
   4875..5249    +  CDS            BleoR: antibiotic-binding protein; Sh ble from Streptoalloteichus hindustanus; confers resistance to bleomycin, phleomycin, and Zeocin™
   5387..5975    +  rep_origin     ori: high-copy-number ColE1/pMB1/pBR322/pUC origin of replication
>Addgene plasmid #139045 | pSDH51 | addgene full sequence | sequence record 288131 | Addgene NGS Result
AGCGCCCAATACGCAAACCGCCTCTCCCCGCGCGTTGGCCGATTCATTAATGCAGCTGGCACGACAGGTT
TCCCGACTGGAAAGCGGGCAGTGAGCGCAACGCAATTAATGTGAGTTAGCTCACTCATTAGGCACCCCAG
GCTTTACACTTTATGCTTCCGGCTCGTATGTTGTGTGGAATTGTGAGCGGATAACAATTTCACACAGGAA
ACAGCTATGACCATGATTACGCCAAGCTATTTAGGTGACACTATAGAATACTCAAGCTATGCATCAAGCT
TGGTACCGAGCTCGGATCCACTAGTAACGGCCGCCAGTGTGCTGGAATTCGCCCTTGCAGCTCTTCGGGT
GGAAGCGGCGCCGAGGTAACACTTAGTTTTTGTTGCTCTGTTTAAAAATTAATTTTAAGATCGGAACCGG
ATTCCCATTCGACCCACACTACGTCGAGGTCCTCGGAGAGCGTATGCACTACGTCGACGTCGGACCACGT
GACGGAACCCCAGTCCTCTTCCTCCACGGAAACCCAACCTCCTCCTACGTCTGGCGTAACATCATCCCAC
ACGTCGCCCCAACCCACCGTTGCATCGCCCCAGGTAAGTTTTCTTATGGGAAAGAAGGAAAAAACCGAGA
TTTTACTTGAAAAATTGAATTTTTCGCGGGATTTTCACCAAAAATTGTTGAATATTCATTATTTCACGCT
GTAAAACAAAAAAAAAAAAAATCAAAAACTACGTTGAAATCGCGTTTTTAAGCGAATTTTCTTCAGAATT
GCCAGATTTTAACCCCAAATTTTGCAGTTTTTAAATAAAATTTCACCTTTTCGGCTCAAATTGTAGATTT
TCCTGAAAATTTAGTACAAAAAACAATTTCCTCGTAAATTTTTCAAATAGATTTTCAGACCTCATCGGAA
TGGGAAAGTCCGACAAGCCAGACCTCGGATACTTCTTCGACGACCACGTCCGTTTCATGGACGCCTTCAT
CGAGGCCCTCGGACTCGAGGAGGTCGTCCTCGTCATCCACGACTGGGGATCGGCTCTCGGATTCCACTGG
GCCAAGCGTAACCCAGAGCGTGTCAAGGGAATCGCCTTCATGGAGTTCATCCGTCCAATCCCAACCTGGG
ACGAGTGGCCAGGTAAGTTATGTCTACCTGCCTGCCTACCGCCTAAATTTTTTGTGAAGTTTCTTCAAAA
AATCCAGAAAAAAAAACAATTTTCATACGATTTTTTCCCTTAAAATTGTGAATTTTCATGCTTTTTAGCC
CCAAAAGTCATTATTTGAGAAAAAATTTCATACAAAAAAGTTTTGAGAAATACACAATTTTTTAAATGTA
ATTTTCAAATTTTCAATTTTCAACTAGAAAATTCACAAAACTTGTAAATTTTGGACCAAAACATTTATAC
AATTACTTTTTTTGAATCTAATAACTACAATAACTACAAATTTAACATTTTCAGAGTTCGCCCGTGAGAC
ATTCCAAGCCTTCCGTACCACCGACGTCGGACGTAAGCTCATCATCGACCAAAACGTCTTCATCGAGGGA
ACCCTCCCAATGGGAGTCGTCCGTCCACTCACCGAGGTCGAGATGGACCACTACCGTGAGCCATTCCTCA
ACCCAGTCGACCGTGAGCCACTCTGGCGTTTCCCAAACGAGCTCCCAATCGCCGGAGAGCCAGCCAACAT
CGTCGCCCTCGTCGAGGAGTACATGGACTGGCTCCACCAATCCCCAGTCCCAAAGCTCCTCTTCTGGGGA
ACCCCAGGTAAGTTCTTTTTTTGAAAAGTGCAGTTTGTAGTCTAATTTTCATTTATTTTCTTTTTAAAAA
ACGCATCAATTTTTAAATATTTTGGGACAAAATCCGAAAACTGTACTAATTTGTAGTTTGTAAAATTAAA
AAAAAACGCAAAAAAATGTTTTCAAAAATGCTTAGAATAAAAATAAAATTTCTAAAAAATTGAACAAAAT
AAACATTTAAAAATTCAAAAAGTTTGAAAAAATGCAAAGTTTTTTAATGCAAAAAATATTTAATGTTTAA
ACAAATTTAAAAAATGTTGTAAGAATATGTTTAGAGACAGTTTTTAAATGTTAAATTGCAAAAAAAAAAA
GCAAAAAAAAATTTGAAAAATGTAACAGAAAATTTTAATTAAAAAAGTCGTGTTTTTTTCAAACCTGCAA
TTCTTTGTAATTTTATTTATAAAGAGAAACAAATCAAATTGTATATTACGAAAAACGATACTAAAATTCG
AAAATTTGCGGTTTTTTGCGTAAAAAATACGGTTCCGTAATTTTCAGGAGTCCTCATCCCACCAGCCGAG
GCCGCCCGTCTCGCCAAGTCCCTCCCAAACTGCAAGGCCGTCGACATCGGACCAGGACTCAACCTCCTCC
AAGAGGACAACCCAGGTAAGTTCATAGATTTTGAAAAAAAGTTTAAGAACTGAAAAATGGAATAAAAATA
TTTAAGAGCATTTTTAAATGTAAAATTAACAAAAAAAGCGCCTAAGAATGTTTCCAAAACAGTAAAAAAA
AGGTTTAAAAAAATGCAAAAAAAAATTTAAGATGCTTTTAATTACACAAAAAATGAAAGTAAAAAAAATT
AAAATATTGAAAAATGTATATTTGTTTGAAAAGGTACATTTTTCAATGCAAAAAATGTTTCTAAAAATTA
AAAAAATATGTTTAAATTGTGTAAAGTGTAAATTAAAAAATAAAATTATGAAAAAGTATTGTTTCATACT
TTTTCTAAATTTTGGTTGAAAAATTTAAAATTCCAGCTTTTTATTCACATTATGTGTTCTAAAAATCTTT
CCCCAATTTTCGGGACCGTTTTCCAGTATATTTCCATTTTTCAAAAAGATTTTTAACTGAAATTCATGTT
TTCAATGCTAAAAATCAATAAAAAAAGAATTTTTCAGACCTCATCGGTTCCGAGATCGCCCGTTGGCTCT
CCACCCTCGAGATCTCCGGAACGCGAAGAGCTGCAAGGGCGAATTCTGCAGATATCCATCACACTGGCGG
CCGCTCGAGCATGCATCTAGAGGGCCCAATTCGCCCTATAGTGAGTCGTATTACAATTCACTGGCCGTCG
TTTTACAACGTCGTGACTGGGAAAACCCTGGCGTTACCCAACTTAATCGCCTTGCAGCACATCCCCCTTT
CGCCAGCTGGCGTAATAGCGAAGAGGCCCGCACCGATCGCCCTTCCCAACAGTTGCGCAGCCTATACGTA
CGGCAGTTTAAGGTTTACACCTATAAAAGAGAGAGCCGTTATCGTCTGTTTGTGGATGTACAGAGTGATA
TTATTGACACGCCGGGGCGACGGATGGTGATCCCCCTGGCCAGTGCACGTCTGCTGTCAGATAAAGTCTC
CCGTGAACTTTACCCGGTGGTGCATATCGGGGATGAAAGCTGGCGCATGATGACCACCGATATGGCCAGT
GTGCCGGTCTCCGTTATCGGGGAAGAAGTGGCTGATCTCAGCCACCGCGAAAATGACATCAAAAACGCCA
TTAACCTGATGTTCTGGGGAATATAAATGTCAGGCATGAGATTATCAAAAAGGATCTTCACCTAGATCCT
TTTCACGTAGAAAGCCAGTCCGCAGAAACGGTGCTGACCCCGGATGAATGTCAGCTACTGGGCTATCTGG
ACAAGGGAAAACGCAAGCGCAAAGAGAAAGCAGGTAGCTTGCAGTGGGCTTACATGGCGATAGCTAGACT
GGGCGGTTTTATGGACAGCAAGCGAACCGGAATTGCCAGCTGGGGCGCCCTCTGGTAAGGTTGGGAAGCC
CTGCAAAGTAAACTGGATGGCTTTCTTGCCGCCAAGGATCTGATGGCGCAGGGGATCAAGCTCTGATCAA
GAGACAGGATGAGGATCGTTTCGCATGATTGAACAAGATGGATTGCACGCAGGTTCTCCGGCCGCTTGGG
TGGAGAGGCTATTCGGCTATGACTGGGCACAACAGACAATCGGCTGCTCTGATGCCGCCGTGTTCCGGCT
GTCAGCGCAGGGGCGCCCGGTTCTTTTTGTCAAGACCGACCTGTCCGGTGCCCTGAATGAACTGCAAGAC
GAGGCAGCGCGGCTATCGTGGCTGGCCACGACGGGCGTTCCTTGCGCAGCTGTGCTCGACGTTGTCACTG
AAGCGGGAAGGGACTGGCTGCTATTGGGCGAAGTGCCGGGGCAGGATCTCCTGTCATCTCACCTTGCTCC
TGCCGAGAAAGTATCCATCATGGCTGATGCAATGCGGCGGCTGCATACGCTTGATCCGGCTACCTGCCCA
TTCGACCACCAAGCGAAACATCGCATCGAGCGAGCACGTACTCGGATGGAAGCCGGTCTTGTCGATCAGG
ATGATCTGGACGAAGAGCATCAGGGGCTCGCGCCAGCCGAACTGTTCGCCAGGCTCAAGGCGAGCATGCC
CGACGGCGAGGATCTCGTCGTGACCCATGGCGATGCCTGCTTGCCGAATATCATGGTGGAAAATGGCCGC
TTTTCTGGATTCATCGACTGTGGCCGGCTGGGTGTGGCGGACCGCTATCAGGACATAGCGTTGGCTACCC
GTGATATTGCTGAAGAGCTTGGCGGCGAATGGGCTGACCGCTTCCTCGTGCTTTACGGTATCGCCGCTCC
CGATTCGCAGCGCATCGCCTTCTATCGCCTTCTTGACGAGTTCTTCTGAATTATTAACGCTTACAATTTC
CTGATGCGGTATTTTCTCCTTACGCATCTGTGCGGTATTTCACACCGCATCAGGTGGCACTTTTCGGGGA
AATGTGCGCGGAACCCCTATTTGTTTATTTTTCTAAATACATTCAAATATGTATCCGCTCATGAGACAAT
AACCCTGATAAATGCTTCAATAATAGCACGTGAGGAGGGCCACCATGGCCAAGTTGACCAGTGCCGTTCC
GGTGCTCACCGCGCGCGACGTCGCCGGAGCGGTCGAGTTCTGGACCGACCGGCTCGGGTTCTCCCGGGAC
TTCGTGGAGGACGACTTCGCCGGTGTGGTCCGGGACGACGTGACCCTGTTCATCAGCGCGGTCCAGGACC
AGGTGGTGCCGGACAACACCCTGGCCTGGGTGTGGGTGCGCGGCCTGGACGAGCTGTACGCCGAGTGGTC
GGAGGTCGTGTCCACGAACTTCCGGGACGCCTCCGGGCCGGCCATGACCGAGATCGGCGAGCAGCCGTGG
GGGCGGGAGTTCGCCCTGCGCGACCCGGCCGGCAACTGCGTGCACTTCGTGGCCGAGGAGCAGGACTGAC
ACGTGCTAAAACTTCATTTTTAATTTAAAAGGATCTAGGTGAAGATCCTTTTTGATAATCTCATGACCAA
AATCCCTTAACGTGAGTTTTCGTTCCACTGAGCGTCAGACCCCGTAGAAAAGATCAAAGGATCTTCTTGA
GATCCTTTTTTTCTGCGCGTAATCTGCTGCTTGCAAACAAAAAAACCACCGCTACCAGCGGTGGTTTGTT
TGCCGGATCAAGAGCTACCAACTCTTTTTCCGAAGGTAACTGGCTTCAGCAGAGCGCAGATACCAAATAC
TGTTCTTCTAGTGTAGCCGTAGTTAGGCCACCACTTCAAGAACTCTGTAGCACCGCCTACATACCTCGCT
CTGCTAATCCTGTTACCAGTGGCTGCTGCCAGTGGCGATAAGTCGTGTCTTACCGGGTTGGACTCAAGAC
GATAGTTACCGGATAAGGCGCAGCGGTCGGGCTGAACGGGGGGTTCGTGCACACAGCCCAGCTTGGAGCG
AACGACCTACACCGAACTGAGATACCTACAGCGTGAGCTATGAGAAAGCGCCACGCTTCCCGAAGGGAGA
AAGGCGGACAGGTATCCGGTAAGCGGCAGGGTCGGAACAGGAGAGCGCACGAGGGAGCTTCCAGGGGGAA
ACGCCTGGTATCTTTATAGTCCTGTCGGGTTTCGCCACCTCTGACTTGAGCGTCGATTTTTGTGATGCTC
GTCAGGGGGGCGGAGCCTATGGAAAAACGCCAGCAACGCGGCCTTTTTACGGTTCCTGGCCTTTTGCTGG
CCTTTTGCTCACATGTTCTTTCCTGCGTTATCCCCTGATTCTGTGGATAACCGTATTACCGCCTTTGAGT
GAGCTGATACCGCTCGCCGCAGCCGAACGACCGAGCGCAGCGAGTCAGTGAGCGAGGAAGCGGAAG
